Addgene plasmid #130159: pRDAX-411 FLAG miRFP670[1] Stuffer/InteinD miRFP670[2]
Purpose: PPI (BiFC/TriFC) assay vector
Depositing lab: Gary Lewin. Depositing organization: Max-Delbrueck-Centrum fuer Molekulare Medizin (MDC).
Backbone
  Vector backbone: pEGFP-N1 U55762 Clontech
  Vector type: Mammalian Expression
Growth in bacteria
  Bacterial resistance: Kanamycin, 50 μg/mL
  Growth temperature: 37°C
  Growth strain: DH5alpha
  Copy number: High Copy
Gene/Insert
  Gene/Insert name: miRFP670
  Species: M. musculus (mouse)
  Cloning method: Restriction Enzyme; 5′ cloning site unknown (unknown if destroyed); 3′ cloning site unknown (unknown if destroyed)
Terms and licenses: Academic/Nonprofit Terms; Industry Terms: Not Available to Industry
How to cite: pRDAX-411 FLAG miRFP670[1] Stuffer/InteinD miRFP670[2] was a gift from Gary Lewin (Addgene plasmid # 130159 ; http://n2t.net/addgene:130159 ; RRID:Addgene_130159)
