[The description below was written by a language model from this plasmid's Addgene catalogue record and pLannotate feature annotations shown in this document.]
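Description:
pRDAX-411 FLAG miRFP670[1] Stuffer/InteinD miRFP670[2] is a mammalian expression plasmid built on the Clontech pEGFP-N1 backbone and intended as an assay vector for protein–protein interaction studies by bimolecular or trimolecular fluorescence complementation (BiFC/TriFC). It replicates at high copy in E. coli from a ColE1/pUC-type origin and also carries an f1 phage origin. A single NeoR/KanR gene (Tn5 aminoglycoside phosphotransferase) is driven by tandem bacterial (bla) and SV40 early promoters and terminated by the HSV TK poly(A) signal. It provides kanamycin selection in bacteria and can provide G418 selection in mammalian cells.

The expression cassette uses the human CMV immediate-early enhancer and promoter, followed by a remnant of the multiple cloning site and an N-terminal FLAG-type epitope. Downstream lie two separate segments annotated by homology to bacterial phytochrome (bphP). These are consistent with the two fragments of the near-infrared fluorescent protein miRFP670 named in the title, a short first fragment and a longer second one. Between them sit a region without annotation, presumably the "stuffer" named in the title, and sequences matching the Synechocystis DnaB protein, the source of a well-known intein, which corresponds to the "InteinD" element. A second FLAG tag, a short SV40 large T antigen fragment (possibly a nuclear localisation signal, though the record does not say so) and the SV40 poly(A) signal complete the unit.

The record does not explain how the stuffer is replaced or how the intein functions in the assay. The catalogue lists the insert species as mouse, whereas the annotated homologies are bacterial. The cloning sites are recorded as unknown.
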