Features (pLannotate 1.2.2; 19 found; start..end, strand, type, name):
     61..364     +  enhancer       CMV enhancer: human cytomegalovirus immediate early enhancer
    365..568     +  promoter       CMV promoter: human cytomegalovirus (CMV) immediate early promoter
    591..634     +  misc_feature   MCS (fragment): multiple cloning site
    643..667     +  CDS            3xFLAG (fragment): three tandem FLAG® epitope tags
    725..844     +  CDS            bphP (fragment): BPHY_DEIRA - Experimental evidence at protein level: Swiss-Prot protein existence level 1. Photoreceptor which exists in two forms that are reversibly interconvertible by light: the R form that absorbs maximally in the red region of the spectrum and the FR form that absorbs maximally in the far-red region. Has also a slight blue shift for the far-red maximum. Could also absorb green light. May participate in regulating pigment synthesis like the carotenoid deinoxanthin which could protect the bacterium from intense visible light. From Deinococcus radiodurans (strain ATCC 13939 / DSM 20539 / JC
   1049..1378    +  CDS            dnaB (fragment): DNAB_SYNY3 - Experimental evidence at protein level: Swiss-Prot protein existence level 1. Participates in initiation and elongation during chromosome replication; it exhibits DNA-dependent ATPase activity. From Synechocystis sp. (strain PCC 6803 / Kazusa).
   1364..1492    +  CDS            dnaB (fragment): DNAB_SYNY3 - Experimental evidence at protein level: Swiss-Prot protein existence level 1. Participates in initiation and elongation during chromosome replication; it exhibits DNA-dependent ATPase activity. From Synechocystis sp. (strain PCC 6803 / Kazusa).
   1535..2071    +  CDS            bphP (fragment): BPHY_DEIRA - Experimental evidence at protein level: Swiss-Prot protein existence level 1. Photoreceptor which exists in two forms that are reversibly interconvertible by light: the R form that absorbs maximally in the red region of the spectrum and the FR form that absorbs maximally in the far-red region. Has also a slight blue shift for the far-red maximum. Could also absorb green light. May participate in regulating pigment synthesis like the carotenoid deinoxanthin which could protect the bacterium from intense visible light. From Deinococcus radiodurans (strain ATCC 13939 / DSM 20539 / JC
   2078..2101    +  CDS            FLAG: FLAG® epitope tag, followed by an enterokinase cleavage site
   2120..2203    +  CDS            large T antigen (fragment): large T antigen from SV40 (simian virus 40)
   2226..2347    +  polyA_signal   SV40 poly(A) signal: SV40 polyadenylation signal
   2381..2809    -  rep_origin     f1 ori (sequence partly withheld): f1 bacteriophage origin of replication; arrow indicates direction of (+) strand synthesis
   2836..2940    +  promoter       AmpR promoter: bla
   2942..3299    +  promoter       SV40 promoter: SV40 enhancer and early promoter
   3334..4128    +  CDS            NeoR/KanR: aminoglycoside phosphotransferase from Tn5; aph(3')-II (or nptII); confers resistance to neomycin, kanamycin, and G418 (Geneticin®)
   4149..4301    +  CDS            ble (fragment): BLE_KLEPN - Experimental evidence at protein level: Swiss-Prot protein existence level 1. Binding protein with a strong affinity to the bleomycin family of antibiotics. Binds to CL990; an antimitotic-antibiotic compound. From Klebsiella pneumoniae.
   4360..4407    +  polyA_signal   HSV TK poly(A) signal: herpes simplex virus thymidine kinase polyadenylation signal (Cole and Stacy, 1985)
   4498..4514    -  polyA_signal   bGH poly(A) signal (fragment): bovine growth hormone polyadenylation signal
   4736..5324    +  rep_origin     ori: high-copy-number ColE1/pMB1/pBR322/pUC origin of replication
>Addgene plasmid #130159 | pRDAX-411 FLAG miRFP670[1] Stuffer/InteinD miRFP670[2] | depositor full sequence | sequence record 249537 | Full Sequence
TAGTTATTAATAGTAATCAATTACGGGGTCATTAGTTCATAGCCCATATATGGAGTTCCGCGTTACATAA
CTTACGGTAAATGGCCCGCCTGGCTGACCGCCCAACGACCCCCGCCCATTGACGTCAATAATGACGTATG
TTCCCATAGTAACGCCAATAGGGACTTTCCATTGACGTCAATGGGTGGAGTATTTACGGTAAACTGCCCA
CTTGGCAGTACATCAAGTGTATCATATGCCAAGTACGCCCCCTATTGACGTCAATGACGGTAAATGGCCC
GCCTGGCATTATGCCCAGTACATGACCTTATGGGACTTTCCTACTTGGCAGTACATCTACGTATTAGTCA
TCGCTATTACCATGGTGATGCGGTTTTGGCAGTACATCAATGGGCGTGGATAGCGGTTTGACTCACGGGG
ATTTCCAAGTCTCCACCCCATTGACGTCAATGGGAGTTTGTTTTGGCACCAAAATCAACGGGACTTTCCA
AAATGTCGTAACAACTCCGCCCCATTGACGCAAATGGGCGGTAGGCGTGTACGGTGGGAGGTCTATATAA
GCAGAGCTGGTTTAGTGAACCGTCAGATCCGCTAGCGCTACCGGACTCAGATCTCGAGCTCAAGCTTCGA
ATTCGCCACCATGGACTACAAAGACGATGACGATAAAGGAAGTGTGGCTGGGCATGCTAGCGGTTCTCCT
GCCTTTGGCACCGCTAGTCACTCCAACTGCGAGCACGAGGAGATCCATCTTGCTGGGAGTATCCAGCCTC
ACGGAGCCCTTCTGGTCGTTAGCGAACACGATCACCGTGTGATTCAGGCAAGCGCGAATGCAGCCGAGTT
CCTCAACCTGGGCAGTGTGCTGGGAGTTCCCTTGGCCGAAATCGACGGAGATCTGCTGATCAAGATTCTG
CCCCATCTCGATCCGACAGCTGAAGGCATGCCAGTAGCAGTTAGGTGTCGCATTGGGAATCCGTCCACCG
AGTATTGCGGTCTGATGCATAGGCCACCAGAAGGAGGGCTGATTATCGAGCTGGAAAGAGCGGGACCCGG
TTGCTTGGCTGGAGATTCTCTCGTTACCCTCGTGGATAGTGGGCTTCAAGTCCCCATTAAGGAACTGGTT
GGCAAAAGCGGGTTTGCAGTATGGGCTCTGAATGAGGCCACTATGCAGCTGGAGAAAGCCATAGTGTCCA
ATGCCTTCTCAACAGGGATCAAACCCCTGTTCACCCTCACTACGAGACTGGGAAGGAAGATACGAGCTAC
AGGCAATCACAAGTTCCTGACCATTAACGGCTGGAAACGGCTTGATGAGCTGACACCTAAGGAACATCTG
GCACTTCCACGCAATCTCCCGAGTTCAGGCACCTTGGCGAAGTCCGACATCTATTGGGACGAAATCGTCA
GCATTGAGTACTCTGGAGAGGAAGAGGTGTTTGACCTGACTGTGCCTGGTCTGCACAACTTTGTGGCCAA
CAACATCATCGTCCATAACAGCAGAGCGGGACCCAGTATCGACCTGTCTGGGACACTCGCACCAGCACTG
GAGCGCATAAGAACTGCTGGATCACTGAGGGCCCTCTGTGACGACACAGTCTTGCTCTTTCAGCAATGTA
CGGGCTATGATCGAGTGATGGTGTACCGATTCGACGAACAGGGTCATGGTCTGGTCTTTTCCGAGTGTCA
CGTGCCTGGCCTGGAGAGCTACTTTGGCAACCGCTATCCCTCTTCTACCGTACCCCAGATGGCCAGGCAA
CTTTACGTCCGGCAACGGGTCAGAGTGCTGGTGGATGTGACCTACCAGCCTGTGCCACTCGAACCTCGGC
TGAGCCCACTCACTGGACGGGATCTGGACATGAGCGGCTGCTTCCTGAGGTCCATGTCACCTTGCCATCT
GCAGTTCTTGAAGGACATGGGCGTTCGAGCCACACTCGCAGTCTCACTGGTTGTAGGCGGGAAACTGTGG
GGTCTTGTGGTGTGTCACCACTACCTTCCCAGGTTCATCCGGTTCGAGTTGAGAGCCATCTGCAAACGTT
TGGCCGAGAGAATAGCCACCCGCATTACTGCTCTGGAATCCACTGGTGATTACAAGGATGACGATGACAA
GTAAGCGGCCGCGACTCTAGATCATAATCAGCCATACCACATTTGTAGAGGTTTTACTTGCTTTAAAAAA
CCTCCCACACCTCCCCCTGAACCTGAAACATAAAATGAATGCAATTGTTGTTGTTAACTTGTTTATTGCA
GCTTATAATGGTTACAAATAAAGCAATAGCATCACAAATTTCACAAATAAAGCATTTTTTTCACTGCATT
CTAGTTGTGGTTTGTCCAAACTCATCAATGTATCTTAAGGCGTAAATTGTAAGCGTTAATATTTTGTTAA
AATTCGCGTTAAATTTTTGTTAAATCAGCTCATTTTTTAACCAATAGGCCGAAATCGGCAAAATCCCTTA
TAAATCAAAAGAATAGACCGAGATAGGGT
[37 nt withheld, positions 2480-2516]
AAAGAACGTGGACTCCAACGTCAAAGG
[49 nt withheld, positions 2544-2592]
T
[91 nt withheld, positions 2594-2684]
G
[124 nt withheld, positions 2686-2809]
CAGGTGGCACTTTTCGGGGAAATGTGCGCGGAACCCCTATTTGTTTATTTTTCTAAATACATTCAAATAT
GTATCCGCTCATGAGACAATAACCCTGATAAATGCTTCAATAATATTGAAAAAGGAAGAGTCCTGAGGCG
GAAAGAACCAGCTGTGGAATGTGTGTCAGTTAGGGTGTGGAAAGTCCCCAGGCTCCCCAGCAGGCAGAAG
TATGCAAAGCATGCATCTCAATTAGTCAGCAACCAGGTGTGGAAAGTCCCCAGGCTCCCCAGCAGGCAGA
AGTATGCAAAGCATGCATCTCAATTAGTCAGCAACCATAGTCCCGCCCCTAACTCCGCCCATCCCGCCCC
TAACTCCGCCCAGTTCCGCCCATTCTCCGCCCCATGGCTGACTAATTTTTTTTATTTATGCAGAGGCCGA
GGCCGCCTCGGCCTCTGAGCTATTCCAGAAGTAGTGAGGAGGCTTTTTTGGAGGCCTAGGCTTTTGCAAA
GATCGATCAAGAGACAGGATGAGGATCGTTTCGCATGATTGAACAAGATGGATTGCACGCAGGTTCTCCG
GCCGCTTGGGTGGAGAGGCTATTCGGCTATGACTGGGCACAACAGACAATCGGCTGCTCTGATGCCGCCG
TGTTCCGGCTGTCAGCGCAGGGGCGCCCGGTTCTTTTTGTCAAGACCGACCTGTCCGGTGCCCTGAATGA
ACTGCAAGACGAGGCAGCGCGGCTATCGTGGCTGGCCACGACGGGCGTTCCTTGCGCAGCTGTGCTCGAC
GTTGTCACTGAAGCGGGAAGGGACTGGCTGCTATTGGGCGAAGTGCCGGGGCAGGATCTCCTGTCATCTC
ACCTTGCTCCTGCCGAGAAAGTATCCATCATGGCTGATGCAATGCGGCGGCTGCATACGCTTGATCCGGC
TACCTGCCCATTCGACCACCAAGCGAAACATCGCATCGAGCGAGCACGTACTCGGATGGAAGCCGGTCTT
GTCGATCAGGATGATCTGGACGAAGAGCATCAGGGGCTCGCGCCAGCCGAACTGTTCGCCAGGCTCAAGG
CGAGCATGCCCGACGGCGAGGATCTCGTCGTGACCCATGGCGATGCCTGCTTGCCGAATATCATGGTGGA
AAATGGCCGCTTTTCTGGATTCATCGACTGTGGCCGGCTGGGTGTGGCGGACCGCTATCAGGACATAGCG
TTGGCTACCCGTGATATTGCTGAAGAGCTTGGCGGCGAATGGGCTGACCGCTTCCTCGTGCTTTACGGTA
TCGCCGCTCCCGATTCGCAGCGCATCGCCTTCTATCGCCTTCTTGACGAGTTCTTCTGAGCGGGACTCTG
GGGTTCGAAATGACCGACCAAGCGACGCCCAACCTGCCATCACGAGATTTCGATTCCACCGCCGCCTTCT
ATGAAAGGTTGGGCTTCGGAATCGTTTTCCGGGACGCCGGCTGGATGATCCTCCAGCGCGGGGATCTCAT
GCTGGAGTTCTTCGCCCACCCTAGGGGGAGGCTAACTGAAACACGGAAGGAGACAATACCGGAAGGAACC
CGCGCTATGACGGCAATAAAAAGACAGAATAAAACGCACGGTGTTGGGTCGTTTGTTCATAAACGCGGGG
TTCGGTCCCAGGGCTGGCACTCTGTCGATACCCCACCGAGACCCCATTGGGGCCAATACGCCCGCGTTTC
TTCCTTTTCCCCACCCCACCCCCCAAGTTCGGGTGAAGGCCCAGGGCTCGCAGCCAACGTCGGGGCGGCA
GGCCCTGCCATAGCCTCAGGTTACTCATATATACTTTAGATTGATTTAAAACTTCATTTTTAATTTAAAA
GGATCTAGGTGAAGATCCTTTTTGATAATCTCATGACCAAAATCCCTTAACGTGAGTTTTCGTTCCACTG
AGCGTCAGACCCCGTAGAAAAGATCAAAGGATCTTCTTGAGATCCTTTTTTTCTGCGCGTAATCTGCTGC
TTGCAAACAAAAAAACCACCGCTACCAGCGGTGGTTTGTTTGCCGGATCAAGAGCTACCAACTCTTTTTC
CGAAGGTAACTGGCTTCAGCAGAGCGCAGATACCAAATACTGTCCTTCTAGTGTAGCCGTAGTTAGGCCA
CCACTTCAAGAACTCTGTAGCACCGCCTACATACCTCGCTCTGCTAATCCTGTTACCAGTGGCTGCTGCC
AGTGGCGATAAGTCGTGTCTTACCGGGTTGGACTCAAGACGATAGTTACCGGATAAGGCGCAGCGGTCGG
GCTGAACGGGGGGTTCGTGCACACAGCCCAGCTTGGAGCGAACGACCTACACCGAACTGAGATACCTACA
GCGTGAGCTATGAGAAAGCGCCACGCTTCCCGAAGGGAGAAAGGCGGACAGGTATCCGGTAAGCGGCAGG
GTCGGAACAGGAGAGCGCACGAGGGAGCTTCCAGGGGGAAACGCCTGGTATCTTTATAGTCCTGTCGGGT
TTCGCCACCTCTGACTTGAGCGTCGATTTTTGTGATGCTCGTCAGGGGGGCGGAGCCTATGGAAAAACGC
CAGCAACGCGGCCTTTTTACGGTTCCTGGCCTTTTGCTGGCCTTTTGCTCACATGTTCTTTCCTGCGTTA
TCCCCTGATTCTGTGGATAACCGTATTACCGCCATGCAT
